Addgene plasmid #89574: pCAG-FlpO
Purpose: Expresses FlpO under pCAG
Depositing lab: Wilson Wong. Depositing organization: Boston University Main Campus. Publication: Large-scale design of robust genetic circuits with multiple inputs and outputs for mammalian cells. Weinberg BH, Pham NT, Caraballo LD, Lozanoski T, Engel A, Bhatia S, Wong WW. Nat Biotechnol. 2017 Mar 27. doi: 10.1038/nbt.3805. PubMed 28346402.
Backbone
  Vector backbone: pCAGGS
  Vector type: Mammalian Expression, Cre/Lox, Synthetic Biology
Growth in bacteria
  Bacterial resistance: Ampicillin, 100 μg/mL
  Growth temperature: 37°C
  Growth strain: NEB Stable
  Copy number: High Copy
Gene/Insert
  Gene/Insert name: FlpO
  Species: S. cerevisiae (budding yeast)
  GenBank ID: AAB59340.1
  Tag / fusion protein: NLS (N terminal on insert)
Terms and licenses: Academic/Nonprofit Terms; Industry Terms: Not Available to Industry
How to cite: pCAG-FlpO was a gift from Wilson Wong (Addgene plasmid # 89574 ; http://n2t.net/addgene:89574 ; RRID:Addgene_89574)
