[The description below was written by a language model from this plasmid's Addgene catalogue record, the feature table of its GenBank file and pLannotate feature annotations shown in this document.]
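Description:
pCAG-FlpO is a 6,102 bp mammalian expression plasmid built on the pCAGGS backbone that drives constitutive expression of the FlpO recombinase. It is propagated in E. coli as a high-copy plasmid through a ColE1/pUC-type origin and selected with ampicillin via the β-lactamase gene and its native promoter. No mammalian selection marker is annotated, so the plasmid appears suited to transient transfection. The backbone also carries an SV40 origin of replication, which can support episomal amplification in cells expressing SV40 large T antigen. It also contains an SV40 poly(A) signal and residual lac promoter/operator and lacI fragments that are cloning-vector remnants with no role in the payload.

The expression cassette uses the composite CAG promoter, made up of the human CMV immediate-early enhancer, the chicken β-actin promoter and a chimeric chicken β-actin/rabbit β-globin intron, which gives strong, broadly active transcription in mammalian cells. Downstream, a Kozak consensus precedes the FLPo coding sequence, a mouse codon-optimized, thermostable version of the Saccharomyces cerevisiae FLP recombinase fused at its N terminus to the SV40 nuclear localization signal. Transcripts terminate at the rabbit β-globin polyadenylation signal. The short "HBB" fragment annotated just before it most likely reflects β-globin sequence in this 3′ region rather than a separate coding element.

FLPo catalyses recombination between FRT sites, so the plasmid supplies the recombinase input needed to excise or invert FRT-flanked segments in co-delivered or integrated reporters. It was deposited in connection with work on recombinase-based genetic circuits with multiple inputs and outputs in mammalian cells. The accompanying GenBank record covers only 5,348 bp of the plasmid and omits part of the CAG promoter region, but its annotations otherwise agree with the full-sequence feature table.
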