Features (pLannotate 1.2.2; 17 found; start..end, strand, type, name):
      1..861     -  CDS            AmpR: β-lactamase; bla; confers resistance to ampicillin, carbenicillin, and related antibiotics
    862..966     -  promoter       AmpR promoter: bla
    997..1376    +  enhancer       CMV enhancer: human cytomegalovirus immediate early enhancer
   1378..1653    +  promoter       chicken β-actin promoter: No description available
   1654..2669    +  intron         chimeric intron: chimera between introns from chicken β-actin and rabbit β-globin
   2753..4051    +  CDS            FLPo: nuclear-targeted site-specific recombinase FLPo is a mouse codon-optimized fusion between the SV40 nuclear localization signal and a thermostable version of the Saccharomyces cerevisiae site-specific recombinase FLP. Recombination occurs at FRT sequences.
   4060..4131    +  CDS            HBB (fragment): HBB_PONPY - Experimental evidence at transcript level: Swiss-Prot protein existence level 2. Involved in oxygen transport from the lung to the various peripheral tissues. From Pongo pygmaeus (Bornean orangutan).
   4202..4257    +  polyA_signal   β-globin poly(A) signal: rabbit β-globin polyadenylation signal (Gil and Proudfoot, 1987)
   4642..4658    -  protein_bind   lac operator: The lac repressor binds to the lac operator to inhibit transcription in E. coli. This inhibition can be relieved by adding lactose or isopropyl-β-D-thiogalactopyranoside (IPTG). lac repressor encoded by lacI
   4666..4696    -  promoter       lac promoter: promoter for the E. coli lac operon
   4711..4732    -  protein_bind   CAP binding site: CAP binding activates transcription in the presence of cAMP. E. coli catabolite activator protein
   4745..4784    -  CDS            lacI (fragment): lac repressor; lacI; The lac repressor binds to the lac operator to inhibit transcription in E. coli. This inhibition can be relieved by adding lactose or isopropyl-β-D-thiogalactopyranoside (IPTG).
   4791..4813    +  promoter       SV40 promoter (fragment): SV40 enhancer and early promoter
   4817..4951    +  rep_origin     SV40 ori: SV40 origin of replication
   4971..5105    +  polyA_signal   SV40 poly(A) signal: SV40 polyadenylation signal
   5107..5161    -  CDS            lacI (fragment): lac repressor; lacI; The lac repressor binds to the lac operator to inhibit transcription in E. coli. This inhibition can be relieved by adding lactose or isopropyl-β-D-thiogalactopyranoside (IPTG).
   5344..5932    -  rep_origin     ori: high-copy-number ColE1/pMB1/pBR322/pUC origin of replication
>Addgene plasmid #89574 | pCAG-FlpO | depositor full sequence | sequence record 173521 | pCAG-FlpO sequence 6102 bps
TTACCAATGCTTAATCAGTGAGGCACCTATCTCAGCGATCTGTCTATTTCGTTCATCCATAGTTGCCTGA
CTCCCCGTCGTGTAGATAACTACGATACGGGAGGGCTTACCATCTGGCCCCAGTGCTGCAATGATACCGC
GAGACCCACGCTCACCGGCTCCAGATTTATCAGCAATAAACCAGCCAGCCGGAAGGGCCGAGCGCAGAAG
TGGTCCTGCAACTTTATCCGCCTCCATCCAGTCTATTAATTGTTGCCGGGAAGCTAGAGTAAGTAGTTCG
CCAGTTAATAGTTTGCGCAACGTTGTTGCCATTGCTACAGGCATCGTGGTGTCACGCTCGTCGTTTGGTA
TGGCTTCATTCAGCTCCGGTTCCCAACGATCAAGGCGAGTTACATGATCCCCCATGTTGTGCAAAAAAGC
GGTTAGCTCCTTCGGTCCTCCGATCGTTGTCAGAAGTAAGTTGGCCGCAGTGTTATCACTCATGGTTATG
GCAGCACTGCATAATTCTCTTACTGTCATGCCATCCGTAAGATGCTTTTCTGTGACTGGTGAGTACTCAA
CCAAGTCATTCTGAGAATAGTGTATGCGGCGACCGAGTTGCTCTTGCCCGGCGTCAATACGGGATAATAC
CGCGCCACATAGCAGAACTTTAAAAGTGCTCATCATTGGAAAACGTTCTTCGGGGCGAAAACTCTCAAGG
ATCTTACCGCTGTTGAGATCCAGTTCGATGTAACCCACTCGTGCACCCAACTGATCTTCAGCATCTTTTA
CTTTCACCAGCGTTTCTGGGTGAGCAAAAACAGGAAGGCAAAATGCCGCAAAAAAGGGAATAAGGGCGAC
ACGGAAATGTTGAATACTCATACTCTTCCTTTTTCAATATTATTGAAGCATTTATCAGGGTTATTGTCTC
ATGAGCGGATACATATTTGAATGTATTTAGAAAAATAAACAAATAGGGGTTCCGCGCACATTTCCCCGAA
AAGTGCCACCTGGGTCGACATTGATTATTGACTAGTTATTAATAGTAATCAATTACGGGGTCATTAGTTC
ATAGCCCATATATGGAGTTCCGCGTTACATAACTTACGGTAAATGGCCCGCCTGGCTGACCGCCCAACGA
CCCCCGCCCATTGACGTCAATAATGACGTATGTTCCCATAGTAACGCCAATAGGGACTTTCCATTGACGT
CAATGGGTGGAGTATTTACGGTAAACTGCCCACTTGGCAGTACATCAAGTGTATCATATGCCAAGTACGC
CCCCTATTGACGTCAATGACGGTAAATGGCCCGCCTGGCATTATGCCCAGTACATGACCTTATGGGACTT
TCCTACTTGGCAGTACATCTACGTATTAGTCATCGCTATTACCATGGTCGAGGTGAGCCCCACGTTCTGC
TTCACTCTCCCCATCTCCCCCCCCTCCCCACCCCCAATTTTGTATTTATTTATTTTTTAATTATTTTGTG
CAGCGATGGGGGCGGGGGGGGGGGGGGCGCGCGCCAGGCGGGGCGGGGCGGGGCGAGGGGCGGGGCGGGG
CGAGGCGGAAAGGTGCGGCGGCAGCCAATCAGAGCGGCGCGCTCCGAAAGTTTCCTTTTATGGCGAGGCG
GCGGCGGCGGCGGCCCTATAAAAAGCGAAGCGCGCGGCGGGCGGGAGTCGCTGCGTTGCCTTCGCCCCGT
GCCCCGCTCCGCGCCGCCTCGCGCCGCCCGCCCCGGCTCTGACTGACCGCGTTACTCCCACAGGTGAGCG
GGCGGGACGGCCCTTCTCCTCCGGGCTGTAATTAGCGCTTGGTTTAATGACGGCTCGTTTCTTTTCTGTG
GCTGCGTGAAAGCCTTAAAGGGCTCCGGGAGGGCCCTTTGTGCGGGGGGGAGCGGCTCGGGGGGTGCGTG
CGTGTGTGTGTGCGTGGGGAGCGCCGCGTGCGGCTCCGCGCTGCCCGGCGGCTGTGAGCGCTGCGGGCGC
GGCGCGGGGCTTTGTGCGCTCCGCAGTGTGCGCGAGGGGAGCGCGGCCGGGGGCGGTGCCCCGCGGTGCG
GGGGGGGCTGCGAGGGGAACAAAGGCTGCGTGCGGGGTGTGTGCGTGGGGGGGTGAGCAGGGGGTGTGGG
CGCGGCGGTCGGGCTGTAACCCCCCCCTGCACCCCCCTCCCCGAGTTGCTGAGCACGGCCCGGCTTCGGG
TGCGGGGCTCCGTACGGGGCGTGGCGCGGGGCTCGCCGTGCCGGGCGGGGGGTGGCGGCAGGTGGGGGTG
CCGGGCGGGGCGGGGCCGCCTCGGGCCGGGGAGGGCTCGGGGGAGGGGCGCGGCGGCCCCCGGAGCGCCG
GCGGCTGTCGAGGCGCGGCGAGCCGCAGCCATTGCCTTTTATGGTAATCGTGCGAGAGGGCGCAGGGACT
TCCTTTGTCCCAAATCTGTGCGGAGCCGAAATCTGGGAGGCGCCGCCGCACCCCCTCTAGCGGGCGCGGG
GCGAAGCGGTGCGGCGCCGGCAGGAAGGAAATGGGCGGGGAGGGCCTTCGTGCGTCGCCGCGCCGCCGTC
CCCTTCTCCCTCTCCAGCCTCGGGGCTGTCCGCGGGGGGACGGCTGCCTTCGGGGGGGACGGGGCAGGGC
GGGGTTCGGCTTCTGGCGTGTGACCGGCGGCTCTAGAGCCTCTGCTAACCATGTTCATGCCTTCTTCTTT
TTCCTACAGCTCCTGGGCAACGTGCTGGTTATTGTGCTGTCTCATCATTTTGGCAAAGAATTGATTAATT
CGAGCGAACGCGTGCCGCCACCATGGCTCCTAAGAAGAAGAGGAAGGTGATGAGCCAGTTCGACATCCTG
TGCAAGACCCCCCCCAAGGTGCTGGTGCGGCAGTTCGTGGAGAGATTCGAGAGGCCCAGCGGCGAGAAGA
TCGCCAGCTGTGCCGCCGAGCTGACCTACCTGTGCTGGATGATCACCCACAACGGCACCGCCATCAAGAG
GGCCACCTTCATGAGCTACAACACCATCATCAGCAACAGCCTGAGCTTCGACATCGTGAACAAGAGCCTG
CAGTTCAAGTACAAGACCCAGAAGGCCACCATCCTGGAGGCCAGCCTGAAGAAGCTGATCCCCGCCTGGG
AGTTCACCATCATCCCTTACAACGGCCAGAAGCACCAGAGCGACATCACCGACATCGTGTCCAGCCTGCA
GCTGCAGTTCGAGAGCAGCGAGGAGGCCGACAAGGGCAACAGCCACAGCAAGAAGATGCTGAAGGCCCTG
CTGTCCGAGGGCGAGAGCATCTGGGAGATCACCGAGAAGATCCTGAACAGCTTCGAGTACACCAGCAGGT
TCACCAAGACCAAGACCCTGTACCAGTTCCTGTTCCTGGCCACATTCATCAACTGCGGCAGGTTCAGCGA
CATCAAGAACGTGGACCCCAAGAGCTTCAAGCTGGTGCAGAACAAGTACCTGGGCGTGATCATTCAGTGC
CTGGTGACCGAGACCAAGACAAGCGTGTCCAGGCACATCTACTTTTTCAGCGCCAGAGGCAGGATCGACC
CCCTGGTGTACCTGGACGAGTTCCTGAGGAACAGCGAGCCCGTGCTGAAGAGAGTGAACAGGACCGGCAA
CAGCAGCAGCAACAAGCAGGAGTACCAGCTGCTGAAGGACAACCTGGTGCGCAGCTACAACAAGGCCCTG
AAGAAGAACGCCCCCTACCCCATCTTCGCTATCAAGAACGGCCCTAAGAGCCACATCGGCAGGCACCTGA
TGACCAGCTTTCTGAGCATGAAGGGCCTGACCGAGCTGACAAACGTGGTGGGCAACTGGAGCGACAAGAG
GGCCTCCGCCGTGGCCAGGACCACCTACACCCACCAGATCACCGCCATCCCCGACCACTACTTCGCCCTG
GTGTCCAGGTACTACGCCTACGACCCCATCAGCAAGGAGATGATCGCCCTGAAGGACGAGACCAACCCCA
TCGAGGAGTGGCAGCACATCGAGCAGCTGAAGGGCAGCGCCGAGGGCAGCATCAGATACCCCGCCTGGAA
CGGCATCATCAGCCAGGAGGTGCTGGACTACCTGAGCAGCTACATCAACAGGCGGATCTGAGCGGCCGCA
CTCCTCAGGTGCAGGCTGCCTATCAGAAGGTGGTGGCTGGTGTGGCCAATGCCCTGGCTCACAAATACCA
CTGAGATCTTTTTCCCTCTGCCAAAAATTATGGGGACATCATGAAGCCCCTTGAGCATCTGACTTCTGGC
TAATAAAGGAAATTTATTTTCATTGCAATAGTGTGTTGGAATTTTTTGTGTCTCTCACTCGGAAGGACAT
ATGGGAGGGCAAATCATTTAAAACATCAGAATGAGTATTTGGTTTAGAGTTTGGCAACATATGCCCATAT
GCTGGCTGCCATGAACAAAGGTTGGCTATAAAGAGGTCATCAGTATATGAAACAGCCCCCTGCTGTCCAT
TCCTTATTCCATAGAAAAGCCTTGACTTGAGGTTAGATTTTTTTTATATTTTGTTTTGTGTTATTTTTTT
CTTTAACATCCCTAAAATTTTCCTTACATGTTTTACTAGCCAGATTTTTCCTCCTCTCCTGACTACTCCC
AGTCATAGCTGTCCCTCTTCTCTTATGGAGATCCCTCGACCTGCAGCCCAAGCTTGGCGTAATCATGGTC
ATAGCTGTTTCCTGTGTGAAATTGTTATCCGCTCACAATTCCACACAACATACGAGCCGGAAGCATAAAG
TGTAAAGCCTGGGGTGCCTAATGAGTGAGCTAACTCACATTAATTGCGTTGCGCTCACTGCCCGCTTTCC
AGTCGGGAAACCTGTCGTGCCAGCGGATCCGCATCTCAATTAGTCAGCAACCATAGTCCCGCCCCTAACT
CCGCCCAGTTCCGCCCATTCTCCGCCCCATGGCTGACTAATTTTTTTTATTTATGCAGAGGCCGAGGCCG
CCTCGGCCTCTGAGCTATTCCAGAAGTAGTGAGGAGGCTTTTTTGGAGGCCTAGGCTTTTGCAAAAAGCT
AACTTGTTTATTGCAGCTTATAATGGTTACAAATAAAGCAATAGCATCACAAATTTCACAAATAAAGCAT
TTTTTTCACTGCATTCTAGTTGTGGTTTGTCCAAACTCATCAATGTATCTTATCATGTCTGGATCCGCTG
CATTAATGAATCGGCCAACGCGCGGGGAGAGGCGGTTTGCGTATTGGGCGCTCTTCCGCTTCCTCGCTCA
CTGACTCGCTGCGCTCGGTCGTTCGGCTGCGGCGAGCGGTATCAGCTCACTCAAAGGCGGTAATACGGTT
ATCCACAGAATCAGGGGATAACGCAGGAAAGAACATGTGAGCAAAAGGCCAGCAAAAGGCCAGGAACCGT
AAAAAGGCCGCGTTGCTGGCGTTTTTCCATAGGCTCCGCCCCCCTGACGAGCATCACAAAAATCGACGCT
CAAGTCAGAGGTGGCGAAACCCGACAGGACTATAAAGATACCAGGCGTTTCCCCCTGGAAGCTCCCTCGT
GCGCTCTCCTGTTCCGACCCTGCCGCTTACCGGATACCTGTCCGCCTTTCTCCCTTCGGGAAGCGTGGCG
CTTTCTCATAGCTCACGCTGTAGGTATCTCAGTTCGGTGTAGGTCGTTCGCTCCAAGCTGGGCTGTGTGC
ACGAACCCCCCGTTCAGCCCGACCGCTGCGCCTTATCCGGTAACTATCGTCTTGAGTCCAACCCGGTAAG
ACACGACTTATCGCCACTGGCAGCAGCCACTGGTAACAGGATTAGCAGAGCGAGGTATGTAGGCGGTGCT
ACAGAGTTCTTGAAGTGGTGGCCTAACTACGGCTACACTAGAAGAACAGTATTTGGTATCTGCGCTCTGC
TGAAGCCAGTTACCTTCGGAAAAAGAGTTGGTAGCTCTTGATCCGGCAAACAAACCACCGCTGGTAGCGG
TGGTTTTTTTGTTTGCAAGCAGCAGATTACGCGCAGAAAAAAAGGATCTCAAGAAGATCCTTTGATCTTT
TCTACGGGGTCTGACGCTCAGTGGAACGAAAACTCACGTTAAGGGATTTTGGTCATGAGATTATCAAAAA
GGATCTTCACCTAGATCCTTTTAAATTAAAAATGAAGTTTTAAATCAATCTAAAGTATATATGAGTAAAC
TTGGTCTGACAG
