LOCUS       Exported 5348 bp ds-DNA linear SYN 28-MAY-2021
DEFINITION  Expresses FlpO under pCAG.
ACCESSION   .
VERSION     .
KEYWORDS    pCAG-FlpO
SOURCE      synthetic DNA construct
  ORGANISM  synthetic DNA construct
REFERENCE   1 (bases 1 to 5348)
  AUTHORS   Weinberg BH, Pham NT, Caraballo LD, Lozanoski T, Engel A, Bhatia S,
            Wong WW
  TITLE     Large-scale design of robust genetic circuits with multiple inputs
            and outputs for mammalian cells.
  JOURNAL   Nat Biotechnol. 2017 Mar 27. doi: 10.1038/nbt.3805.
  PUBMED    28346402
REFERENCE   2 (bases 1 to 5348)
  AUTHORS   .
  TITLE     Direct Submission
  JOURNAL   Exported May 28, 2021 from SnapGene Server 1.1.58
            http://www.snapgene.com
FEATURES             Location/Qualifiers
     source          1..5348
                     /organism="synthetic DNA construct"
                     /mol_type="other DNA"
     primer_bind     346..368
                     /label=pCAGGS-5
                     /note="Chimeric intron in CAG promoter, forward primer"
     primer_bind     430..449
                     /label=pCAG-F
                     /note="Rabbit beta-globin intron, for pCAG plasmids,
                     forward primer"
     regulatory      500..509
                     /regulatory_class="other"
                     /note="vertebrate consensus sequence for strong initiation
                     of translation (Kozak, 1987)"
     CDS             506..1804
                     /codon_start=1
                     /product="nuclear-targeted site-specific recombinase"
                     /label=FLPo
                     /note="FLPo is a mouse codon-optimized fusion between the
                     SV40 nuclear localization signal and a thermostable version
                     of the Saccharomyces cerevisiae site-specific recombinase
                     FLP. Recombination occurs at FRT sequences."
                     /translation="MAPKKKRKVMSQFDILCKTPPKVLVRQFVERFERPSGEKIASCAA
                     ELTYLCWMITHNGTAIKRATFMSYNTIISNSLSFDIVNKSLQFKYKTQKATILEASLKK
                     LIPAWEFTIIPYNGQKHQSDITDIVSSLQLQFESSEEADKGNSHSKKMLKALLSEGESI
                     WEITEKILNSFEYTSRFTKTKTLYQFLFLATFINCGRFSDIKNVDPKSFKLVQNKYLGV
                     IIQCLVTETKTSVSRHIYFFSARGRIDPLVYLDEFLRNSEPVLKRVNRTGNSSSNKQEY
                     QLLKDNLVRSYNKALKKNAPYPIFAIKNGPKSHIGRHLMTSFLSMKGLTELTNVVGNWS
                     DKRASAVARTTYTHQITAIPDHYFALVSRYYAYDPISKEMIALKDETNPIEEWQHIEQL
                     KGSAEGSIRYPAWNGIISQEVLDYLSSYINRRI"
     primer_bind     complement(1890..1909)
                     /label=Bglob-pA-R
                     /note="Rabbit beta-globin polyA region, reverse primer"
     polyA_signal    1955..2010
                     /label=-beta-globin poly(A) signal
                     /note="rabbit beta-globin polyadenylation signal (Gil and
                     Proudfoot, 1987)"
     primer_bind     complement(2009..2028)
                     /label=rbglobpA-R
                     /note="Rabbit beta-globin polyA, reverse primer. Also
                     called rb-glob-pA-term-R"
     primer_bind     complement(2371..2387)
                     /label=M13 rev
                     /note="common sequencing primer, one of multiple similar
                     variants"
     primer_bind     complement(2371..2387)
                     /label=M13 Reverse
                     /note="In lacZ gene. Also called M13-rev"
     primer_bind     complement(2384..2406)
                     /label=M13/pUC Reverse
                     /note="In lacZ gene"
     protein_bind    2395..2411
                     /label=lac operator
                     /bound_moiety="lac repressor encoded by lacI"
                     /note="The lac repressor binds to the lac operator to
                     inhibit transcription in E. coli. This inhibition can be
                     relieved by adding lactose or
                     isopropyl-beta-D-thiogalactopyranoside (IPTG)."
     promoter        complement(2419..2449)
                     /label=lac promoter
                     /note="promoter for the E. coli lac operon"
     protein_bind    2464..2485
                     /label=CAP binding site
                     /bound_moiety="E. coli catabolite activator protein"
                     /note="CAP binding activates transcription in the presence
                     of cAMP."
     rep_origin      2570..2704
                     /label=SV40 ori
                     /note="SV40 origin of replication"
     primer_bind     2631..2650
                     /label=SV40pro-F
                     /note="SV40 promoter/origin, forward primer"
     polyA_signal    2724..2858
                     /label=SV40 poly(A) signal
                     /note="SV40 polyadenylation signal"
     primer_bind     complement(2761..2780)
                     /label=SV40pA-R
                     /note="SV40 polyA, reverse primer"
     primer_bind     2815..2834
                     /label=EBV-rev
                     /note="SV40 polyA terminator, reverse primer"
     primer_bind     complement(2926..2943)
                     /label=L4440
                     /note="L4440 vector, forward primer"
     rep_origin      complement(3097..3685)
                     /direction=LEFT
                     /label=ori
                     /note="high-copy-number ColE1/pMB1/pBR322/pUC origin of
                     replication"
     primer_bind     complement(3177..3196)
                     /label=pBR322ori-F
                     /note="pBR322 origin, forward primer"
     CDS             complement(3856..4716)
                     /codon_start=1
                     /gene="bla"
                     /product="beta-lactamase"
                     /label=AmpR
                     /note="confers resistance to ampicillin, carbenicillin, and
                     related antibiotics"
                     /translation="MSIQHFRVALIPFFAAFCLPVFAHPETLVKVKDAEDQLGARVGYI
                     ELDLNSGKILESFRPEERFPMMSTFKVLLCGAVLSRIDAGQEQLGRRIHYSQNDLVEYS
                     PVTEKHLTDGMTVRELCSAAITMSDNTAANLLLTTIGGPKELTAFLHNMGDHVTRLDRW
                     EPELNEAIPNDERDTTMPVAMATTLRKLLTGELLTLASRQQLIDWMEADKVAGPLLRSA
                     LPAGWFIADKSGAGERGSRGIIAALGPDGKPSRIVVIYTTGSQATMDERNRQIAEIGAS
                     LIKHW"
     primer_bind     4479..4498
                     /label=Amp-R
                     /note="Ampicillin resistance gene, reverse primer"
     promoter        complement(4717..4821)
                     /gene="bla"
                     /label=AmpR promoter
     enhancer        4852..5231
                     /label=CMV enhancer
                     /note="human cytomegalovirus immediate early enhancer"
ORIGIN
        1 gggcggggcc gcctcgggcc ggggagggct cgggggaggg gcgcggcggc ccccggagcg
       61 ccggcggctg tcgaggcgcg gcgagccgca gccattgcct tttatggtaa tcgtgcgaga
      121 gggcgcaggg acttcctttg tcccaaatct gtgcggagcc gaaatctggg aggcgccgcc
      181 gcaccccctc tagcgggcgc ggggcgaagc ggtgcggcgc cggcaggaag gaaatgggcg
      241 gggagggcct tcgtgcgtcg ccgcgccgcc gtccccttct ccctctccag cctcggggct
      301 gtccgcgggg ggacggctgc cttcgggggg gacggggcag ggcggggttc ggcttctggc
      361 gtgtgaccgg cggctctaga gcctctgcta accatgttca tgccttcttc tttttcctac
      421 agctcctggg caacgtgctg gttattgtgc tgtctcatca ttttggcaaa gaattgatta
      481 attcgagcga acgcgtgccg ccaccatggc tcctaagaag aagaggaagg tgatgagcca
      541 gttcgacatc ctgtgcaaga ccccccccaa ggtgctggtg cggcagttcg tggagagatt
      601 cgagaggccc agcggcgaga agatcgccag ctgtgccgcc gagctgacct acctgtgctg
      661 gatgatcacc cacaacggca ccgccatcaa gagggccacc ttcatgagct acaacaccat
      721 catcagcaac agcctgagct tcgacatcgt gaacaagagc ctgcagttca agtacaagac
      781 ccagaaggcc accatcctgg aggccagcct gaagaagctg atccccgcct gggagttcac
      841 catcatccct tacaacggcc agaagcacca gagcgacatc accgacatcg tgtccagcct
      901 gcagctgcag ttcgagagca gcgaggaggc cgacaagggc aacagccaca gcaagaagat
      961 gctgaaggcc ctgctgtccg agggcgagag catctgggag atcaccgaga agatcctgaa
     1021 cagcttcgag tacaccagca ggttcaccaa gaccaagacc ctgtaccagt tcctgttcct
     1081 ggccacattc atcaactgcg gcaggttcag cgacatcaag aacgtggacc ccaagagctt
     1141 caagctggtg cagaacaagt acctgggcgt gatcattcag tgcctggtga ccgagaccaa
     1201 gacaagcgtg tccaggcaca tctacttttt cagcgccaga ggcaggatcg accccctggt
     1261 gtacctggac gagttcctga ggaacagcga gcccgtgctg aagagagtga acaggaccgg
     1321 caacagcagc agcaacaagc aggagtacca gctgctgaag gacaacctgg tgcgcagcta
     1381 caacaaggcc ctgaagaaga acgcccccta ccccatcttc gctatcaaga acggccctaa
     1441 gagccacatc ggcaggcacc tgatgaccag ctttctgagc atgaagggcc tgaccgagct
     1501 gacaaacgtg gtgggcaact ggagcgacaa gagggcctcc gccgtggcca ggaccaccta
     1561 cacccaccag atcaccgcca tccccgacca ctacttcgcc ctggtgtcca ggtactacgc
     1621 ctacgacccc atcagcaagg agatgatcgc cctgaaggac gagaccaacc ccatcgagga
     1681 gtggcagcac atcgagcagc tgaagggcag cgccgagggc agcatcagat accccgcctg
     1741 gaacggcatc atcagccagg aggtgctgga ctacctgagc agctacatca acaggcggat
     1801 ctgagcggcc gcactcctca ggtgcaggct gcctatcaga aggtggtggc tggtgtggcc
     1861 aatgccctgg ctcacaaata ccactgagat ctttttccct ctgccaaaaa ttatggggac
     1921 atcatgaagc cccttgagca tctgacttct ggctaataaa ggaaatttat tttcattgca
     1981 atagtgtgtt ggaatttttt gtgtctctca ctcggaagga catatgggag ggcaaatcat
     2041 ttaaaacatc agaatgagta tttggtttag agtttggcaa catatgccca tatgctggct
     2101 gccatgaaca aaggttggct ataaagaggt catcagtata tgaaacagcc ccctgctgtc
     2161 cattccttat tccatagaaa agccttgact tgaggttaga ttttttttat attttgtttt
     2221 gtgttatttt tttctttaac atccctaaaa ttttccttac atgttttact agccagattt
     2281 ttcctcctct cctgactact cccagtcata gctgtccctc ttctcttatg gagatccctc
     2341 gacctgcagc ccaagcttgg cgtaatcatg gtcatagctg tttcctgtgt gaaattgtta
     2401 tccgctcaca attccacaca acatacgagc cggaagcata aagtgtaaag cctggggtgc
     2461 ctaatgagtg agctaactca cattaattgc gttgcgctca ctgcccgctt tccagtcggg
     2521 aaacctgtcg tgccagcgga tccgcatctc aattagtcag caaccatagt cccgccccta
     2581 actccgccca gttccgccca ttctccgccc catggctgac taattttttt tatttatgca
     2641 gaggccgagg ccgcctcggc ctctgagcta ttccagaagt agtgaggagg cttttttgga
     2701 ggcctaggct tttgcaaaaa gctaacttgt ttattgcagc ttataatggt tacaaataaa
     2761 gcaatagcat cacaaatttc acaaataaag catttttttc actgcattct agttgtggtt
     2821 tgtccaaact catcaatgta tcttatcatg tctggatccg ctgcattaat gaatcggcca
     2881 acgcgcgggg agaggcggtt tgcgtattgg gcgctcttcc gcttcctcgc tcactgactc
     2941 gctgcgctcg gtcgttcggc tgcggcgagc ggtatcagct cactcaaagg cggtaatacg
     3001 gttatccaca gaatcagggg ataacgcagg aaagaacatg tgagcaaaag gccagcaaaa
     3061 ggccaggaac cgtaaaaagg ccgcgttgct ggcgtttttc cataggctcc gcccccctga
     3121 cgagcatcac aaaaatcgac gctcaagtca gaggtggcga aacccgacag gactataaag
     3181 ataccaggcg tttccccctg gaagctccct cgtgcgctct cctgttccga ccctgccgct
     3241 taccggatac ctgtccgcct ttctcccttc gggaagcgtg gcgctttctc atagctcacg
     3301 ctgtaggtat ctcagttcgg tgtaggtcgt tcgctccaag ctgggctgtg tgcacgaacc
     3361 ccccgttcag cccgaccgct gcgccttatc cggtaactat cgtcttgagt ccaacccggt
     3421 aagacacgac ttatcgccac tggcagcagc cactggtaac aggattagca gagcgaggta
     3481 tgtaggcggt gctacagagt tcttgaagtg gtggcctaac tacggctaca ctagaagaac
     3541 agtatttggt atctgcgctc tgctgaagcc agttaccttc ggaaaaagag ttggtagctc
     3601 ttgatccggc aaacaaacca ccgctggtag cggtggtttt tttgtttgca agcagcagat
     3661 tacgcgcaga aaaaaaggat ctcaagaaga tcctttgatc ttttctacgg ggtctgacgc
     3721 tcagtggaac gaaaactcac gttaagggat tttggtcatg agattatcaa aaaggatctt
     3781 cacctagatc cttttaaatt aaaaatgaag ttttaaatca atctaaagta tatatgagta
     3841 aacttggtct gacagttacc aatgcttaat cagtgaggca cctatctcag cgatctgtct
     3901 atttcgttca tccatagttg cctgactccc cgtcgtgtag ataactacga tacgggaggg
     3961 cttaccatct ggccccagtg ctgcaatgat accgcgagac ccacgctcac cggctccaga
     4021 tttatcagca ataaaccagc cagccggaag ggccgagcgc agaagtggtc ctgcaacttt
     4081 atccgcctcc atccagtcta ttaattgttg ccgggaagct agagtaagta gttcgccagt
     4141 taatagtttg cgcaacgttg ttgccattgc tacaggcatc gtggtgtcac gctcgtcgtt
     4201 tggtatggct tcattcagct ccggttccca acgatcaagg cgagttacat gatcccccat
     4261 gttgtgcaaa aaagcggtta gctccttcgg tcctccgatc gttgtcagaa gtaagttggc
     4321 cgcagtgtta tcactcatgg ttatggcagc actgcataat tctcttactg tcatgccatc
     4381 cgtaagatgc ttttctgtga ctggtgagta ctcaaccaag tcattctgag aatagtgtat
     4441 gcggcgaccg agttgctctt gcccggcgtc aatacgggat aataccgcgc cacatagcag
     4501 aactttaaaa gtgctcatca ttggaaaacg ttcttcgggg cgaaaactct caaggatctt
     4561 accgctgttg agatccagtt cgatgtaacc cactcgtgca cccaactgat cttcagcatc
     4621 ttttactttc accagcgttt ctgggtgagc aaaaacagga aggcaaaatg ccgcaaaaaa
     4681 gggaataagg gcgacacgga aatgttgaat actcatactc ttcctttttc aatattattg
     4741 aagcatttat cagggttatt gtctcatgag cggatacata tttgaatgta tttagaaaaa
     4801 taaacaaata ggggttccgc gcacatttcc ccgaaaagtg ccacctgggt cgacattgat
     4861 tattgactag ttattaatag taatcaatta cggggtcatt agttcatagc ccatatatgg
     4921 agttccgcgt tacataactt acggtaaatg gcccgcctgg ctgaccgccc aacgaccccc
     4981 gcccattgac gtcaataatg acgtatgttc ccatagtaac gccaataggg actttccatt
     5041 gacgtcaatg ggtggagtat ttacggtaaa ctgcccactt ggcagtacat caagtgtatc
     5101 atatgccaag tacgccccct attgacgtca atgacggtaa atggcccgcc tggcattatg
     5161 cccagtacat gaccttatgg gactttccta cttggcagta catctacgta ttagtcatcg
     5221 ctattaccat ggtcgaggtg agccccacgt tctgcttcac tctccccatc tcccccccct
     5281 ccccaccccc aattttgtat ttatttattt tttaattatt ttgtgcagcg atgggggcgg
     5341 gggggggg
//
